Addgene plasmid #173025: EZ-L175
Purpose: Encodes OptoAMP1 circuit
Depositing lab: Jose Avalos. Depositing organization: Princeton University. Publication: Optogenetic Amplification Circuits for Light-Induced Metabolic Control. Zhao EM, Lalwani MA, Chen JM, Orillac P, Toettcher JE, Avalos JL. ACS Synth Biol. 2021 May 21;10(5):1143-1154. doi: 10.1021/acssynbio.0c00642. Epub 2021 Apr 9. PubMed 33835777.
Backbone
  Vector backbone: pUC
  Vector type: Yeast Expression
  Selectable markers: HIS3
Growth in bacteria
  Bacterial resistance: Ampicillin, 100 μg/mL
  Growth temperature: 37°C
  Growth strain: DH5alpha
  Copy number: High Copy
Gene/Insert
  Gene/Insert name: VP16-EL222
  Species: Erythrobacter litoralis
  Insert size (bp): 900
  Tag / fusion protein: SV40 NLS (N terminal on insert)
Resource information
  A portion of this plasmid was derived from a plasmid made by: Kevin Gardner and Laura Motta-Mena
Terms and licenses: Academic/Nonprofit Terms; Industry Terms: Not Available to Industry
How to cite: EZ-L175 was a gift from Jose Avalos (Addgene plasmid # 173025 ; http://n2t.net/addgene:173025 ; RRID:Addgene_173025)
