[The description below was written by a language model from this plasmid's Addgene catalogue record and pLannotate feature annotations shown in this document.]
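Description:
EZ-L175 is a 12.6 kb yeast expression plasmid on a pUC-type backbone that carries the OptoAMP1 optogenetic amplification circuit for Saccharomyces cerevisiae. It is propagated in E. coli through the high-copy ColE1/pUC origin with ampicillin resistance (bla), and an f1 origin is also present. Selection in yeast uses HIS3, which is annotated with its own promoter. No yeast replication origin (2μ or CEN/ARS) appears in the feature table. The marker is flanked by fragments of genomic sequence from around the HIS3 locus (PET56/MRM1 and DED1), which is consistent with an integrating design, although the record does not say so explicitly.

The listed insert is VP16-EL222, a fusion of the herpes simplex VP16 activation domain to the light-responsive DNA-binding protein EL222 from Erythrobacter litoralis. It carries an N-terminal SV40 nuclear localization signal and ends at a CYC1 terminator; its promoter is not annotated. EL222 binds DNA only when illuminated, so the fusion acts as a light-switched transcriptional activator. A full-length GAL4 coding sequence lies immediately downstream of a minimal TATA-box promoter, an arrangement that suggests Gal4 is the light-induced output, although no EL222 binding sites are annotated upstream. A third cassette places an Aequorea-derived GFP-family fluorescent protein (annotated as sg12) under the Gal4-regulated GAL1 promoter with an ADH1 terminator. Read together, light would activate VP16-EL222, which would induce Gal4, which in turn would drive the GAL1 promoter reporter, giving an amplified transcriptional response. The associated publication title points to use in light-induced control of yeast gene expression and metabolism.
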