Features (pLannotate 1.2.2; 31 found; start..end, strand, type, name):
     73..104     -  promoter       minP: minimal TATA-box promoter with low basal activity
    275..522     -  terminator     CYC1 terminator: S. cerevisiae CYC1; transcription terminator for CYC1
    544..1179    -  CDS            LVHTH_ERYLH (fragment): Experimental evidence at protein level: Swiss-Prot protein existence level 1. Has reversible, light-dependent DNA-binding activity. Upon illumination an internal FMN-protein adduct is formed which changes the protein conformation so that the previously sequestered DNA-binding domain is free to bind DNA. Binds to sequences within in its own promoter when illuminated but not when it has been incubated in the dark. From Erythrobacter litoralis (strain HTCC2594).
   1177..1410    -  CDS            VP16_HHV11 (fragment): Experimental evidence at protein level: Swiss-Prot protein existence level 1. May play a role in the aggregation of tegument proteins around nucleocapsids during virus morphogenesis. From Human herpesvirus 1 (strain 17) (HHV-1) (Human herpes simplex virus 1).
   1447..1465    -  misc_feature   MCS (fragment): pBluescript multiple cloning site
   2239..2571    +  CDS            YO201_YEAST (fragment): Protein uncertain: Swiss-Prot protein existence level 5. From Saccharomyces cerevisiae (strain ATCC 204508 / S288c) (Baker's yeast).
   2567..2764    +  CDS            DED1 (fragment): DED1_YEAST - Also known as SPP81. Experimental evidence at protein level: Swiss-Prot protein existence level 1. ATP-binding RNA helicase involved in translation initiation. Remodels RNA in response to ADP and ATP concentrations by facilitating disruption, but also formation of RNA duplexes. Has weak ATP-dependent affinity for dsRNA, but strong ATP-dependent affinity for ssRNA. Acts as a virus host factor involved in the replication of the MBV and the L-A viruses by promoting the negative-strand RNA synthesis. May be involved in recognition of the preinitiation complex and DNA binding of the RN
   2839..2857    -  promoter       T7 promoter: promoter for bacteriophage T7 RNA polymerase
   2860..3017    +  CDS            lacZα (fragment): LacZα fragment of β-galactosidase; lacZ fragment
   3021..3449    +  rep_origin     f1 ori (sequence partly withheld): f1 bacteriophage origin of replication; arrow indicates direction of (+) strand synthesis
   3477..3528    -  misc_feature   bom (fragment): basis of mobility region from pBR322
   3584..3676    -  CDS            URA3 (fragment): PYRF_YEAST - Experimental evidence at protein level: Swiss-Prot protein existence level 1. From Saccharomyces cerevisiae (strain ATCC 204508 / S288c) (Baker's yeast).
   3676..3808    -  promoter       URA3 promoter (fragment): S. cerevisiae URA3
   3816..3865    -  misc_feature   bom (fragment): basis of mobility region from pBR322
   3967..4002    -  CDS            rop (fragment): Rop protein, which maintains plasmids at low copy number; rop
   4113..4217    +  promoter       AmpR promoter: bla
   4218..5078    +  CDS            AmpR: β-lactamase; bla; confers resistance to ampicillin, carbenicillin, and related antibiotics
   5249..5837    +  rep_origin     ori: high-copy-number ColE1/pMB1/pBR322/pUC origin of replication
   6020..6112    +  CDS            lacI (fragment): lac repressor; lacI; The lac repressor binds to the lac operator to inhibit transcription in E. coli. This inhibition can be relieved by adding lactose or isopropyl-β-D-thiogalactopyranoside (IPTG).
   6125..6146    +  protein_bind   CAP binding site: CAP binding activates transcription in the presence of cAMP. E. coli catabolite activator protein
   6161..6191    +  promoter       lac promoter: promoter for the E. coli lac operon
   6195..6217    +  protein_bind   lac operator (fragment): The lac repressor binds to the lac operator to inhibit transcription in E. coli. This inhibition can be relieved by adding lactose or isopropyl-β-D-thiogalactopyranoside (IPTG). lac repressor encoded by lacI
   6260..6278    +  promoter       T3 promoter: promoter for bacteriophage T3 RNA polymerase
   6327..6554    -  CDS            MRM1 (fragment): MRM1_YEAST - Also known as PET56 From Saccharomyces cerevisiae (strain ATCC 204508 / S288c) (Baker's yeast).
   6604..6791    +  promoter       HIS3 promoter: S. cerevisiae HIS3
   6897..7532    +  CDS            HIS3: HIS7_YEAST - Experimental evidence at protein level: Swiss-Prot protein existence level 1. From Saccharomyces cerevisiae (strain ATCC 204508 / S288c) (Baker's yeast).
   8019..8207    +  CDS            DED1 (fragment): DED1_CANGA - Protein inferred from homology: Swiss-Prot protein existence level 3. ATP-binding RNA helicase involved in translation initiation. Remodels RNA in response to ADP and ATP concentrations by facilitating disruption, but also formation of RNA duplexes (By similarity). From Candida glabrata (strain ATCC 2001 / CBS 138 / JCM 3761 / NBRC 0622 / NRRL Y-65) (Yeast) (Torulopsis glabrata).
   8254..8419    -  terminator     ADH1 terminator: S. cerevisiae ADH1; transcription terminator for the S. cerevisiae alcohol dehydrogenase 1 (ADH1) gene
   8435..9157    -  CDS            sg12: sg12 is a basic (constitutively fluorescent) long stokes shift fluorescent protein published in 1997, derived from Aequorea victoria.
   9184..9625    -  promoter       GAL1 promoter: S. cerevisiae GAL1; inducible promoter, regulated by Gal4
   9945..16      -  CDS            GAL4 (across the origin): GAL4_YEAST - Experimental evidence at protein level: Swiss-Prot protein existence level 1. This protein is a positive regulator for the gene expression of the galactose-induced genes such as GAL1, GAL2, GAL7, GAL10, and MEL1 which code for the enzymes used to convert galactose to glucose. It recognizes a 17 base pair sequence in (5'-CGGRNNRCYNYNCNCCG-3') the upstream activating sequence (UAS-G) of these genes. From Saccharomyces cerevisiae (strain ATCC 204508 / S288c) (Baker's yeast).
>Addgene plasmid #173025 | EZ-L175 | addgene full sequence | sequence record 340516 | Addgene NGS Result
AAGACAGTAGCTTCATGCTAGCCATGATTTTAGCGGCCGCGGTGGCTTTACCAACAGTACCGGATTGCCA
AGCTGGAAGTCGAGCTTCCATTATATACCCTCTAGTGTCTCTTAAGCATGGACTAAAGGCTACCTATAAC
GCATGGACTAAAGGCTACCTATAACGCATGGACTAAAGGCTACCTATAACGCATGGACTAAAGGCTACCT
ATAACGCATGGACTAAAGGCTACCTACTCGAAGCTGGCGAACTCACGTACCCGGCGATAAGGCCGCAAAT
TAAAGCCTTCGAGCGTCCCAAAACCTTCTCAAGCAAGGTTTTCAGTATAATGTTACATGCGTACACGCGT
CTGTACAGAAAAAAAAGAAAAATTTGAAATATAAATAACGTTCTTAATACTAACATAACTATAAAAAAAT
AAATAGGGACCTAGACTTCAGGTTGTCTAACTCCTTCCTTTTCGGTTAGAGCGGATGTGGGGGGAGGGCG
TGAATGTAAGCGTGACATAACTAATTACATGATCATTACTCGAGGTCGACTTAAATACCTGCTTCTACGG
CAATTCTAACTAAATCTGCACTCGTTTTTAAGTTTAATTTTTCCATTACCAAACCTCTGTGCATTTTGAC
AGTTTTTTCTGAAAGACCCAGTCTGGCAGCCACTTCTTTATTTCTTAGGCCTGATGCAACCAGAGTTGTG
ACTTCTAATTGACGTGGTGAAAGAGTTTTTAACATCTCCGCAGCACGTTCTCTACGGGCCATGCCCATGT
TCGGTTGATCGTCATCCACTTCCACTTGGCTACCAAGGAAGTATAGTAATTCATCATCGTCATCATAGAT
TGGTGCCACCAAAACTGCATTACGAAAAGGAGTACCATCCTTTTTGTAATTCAAAATCTCAACCAACACG
GGTTTATGCTCACGAACACCTTGACGGATCTTATCTGTTAGCCAGGGTTCAGTACCAGATCCTGCCAAAA
ATCTACAATTACGACCAACACATTCTTCCTCAGAATACCCAGTTAGATCGGTAAAGGCCTGGTTGATAGC
AATCAAAGGATTATCAGCCAATCTGGGATCACTAACAACACTTGCTATGGGTGAGGCCTCGATCAAATCC
AATACCCATTGGGCTGGAGGTTGGACTTCAACTCTAGTATCATCTGCTCCGAATTCACCTCCATATTCGT
CGATACCAAGTGCATCAGTAAACATCTGTTCAAATTCGAAATCTGCCATGTCCAACGCGCCATACGGAGC
AGAATCATGTGGTGTAAATCCGGGGCCGGGAGAATCCCCATCACCTAACATGTCCAGATCAAAATCATCA
AGAGCATCGGCATGTGCCATAGCTACATCCTCACCGTCTAAATGTAATTCGTCACCAAGTGAAACGTCCG
TTGGTGGGGCTACTTTTCTCTTTTTTTTCGGGCTAGCCATGATTTTAGCGGCCGCCACCGCGGTGTTTTA
TATTTGTTGTAAAAAGTAGATAATTACTTCCTTGATGATCTGTAAAAAAGAGAAAAAGAAAGCATCTAAG
AACTTGAAAAACTACGAATTAGAAAAGACCAAATATGTATTTCTTGCATTGACCAATTTATGCAAGTTTA
TATATATGTAAATGTAAGTTTCACGAGGTTCTACTAAACTAAACCACCCCCTTGGTTAGAAGAAAAGAGT
GTGTGAGAACAGGCTGTTGTTGTCACACGATTCGGACAATTCTGTTTGAAAGAGAGAGAGTAACAGTACG
ATCGAACGAACTTTGCTCTGGAGATCACAGTGGGCATCATAGCATGTGGTACTAAACCCTTTCCCGCCAT
TCCAGAACCTTCGATTGCTTGTTACAAAACCTGTGAGCCGTCGCTAGGACCTTGTTGTGTGACGAAATTG
GAAGCTGCAATCAATAGGAAGACAGGAAGTCGAGCGTGTCTGGGTTTTTTCAGTTTTGTTCTTTTTGCAA
ACAAATCACGAGCGACGGTAATTTCTTTCTCGATAAGAGGCCACGTGCTTTATGAGGGTAACATCAATTC
AAGAAGGAGGGAAACACTTCCTTTTTCTGGCCCTGATAATAGTATGAGGGTGAAGCCAAAATAAAGGATT
CGCGCCCAAATCGGCATCTTTAAATGCAGGTATGCGATAGTTCCTCACTCTTTCCTTACTCACGAGTAAT
TCTTGCAGCTGTTTCCCGGGAGCTGGAACTCCCACCTGCAACATGCGGGATCCTGAGTAAATAAGCGGCC
GCCACCGCGGTGGAGCTCAGATCTTGACACCGATTATTTAAAGCTGCAGCATACGATATATATACATGTG
TATATATGTATACCTATGAATGTCAGTAAGTATGTATACGAACAGTATGATACTGAAGATGACAAGGTAA
TGCATCATTCTATACGTGTCATTCTGAACGAGGCGCGCTTTCCTTTTTTCTTTTTGCTTTTTCTTTTTTT
TTCTCTTGAACTCCAGAAAAAAAATATAAAAGAGATGGAGGAACGGGAAAAAGTTAGTTGTGGTGATAGG
TGGCAAGTGGTATTCCGTAAGAACAACAAGAAAAGCATTTCATATTATGGCTGAACTGAGCGAACAAGTG
CAAAATTTAAGCATCAACGACAACAACGAGAATGGTTATGTTCCTCCTCACTTAAGAGGAAAACCAAGAA
GTGCCAGAAATAACAGTAGCAACTACAATAACAACAACGGCGGCTACAACGGTGGCCGTGGCGGTGGCAG
CTTCTTTAGCAACAACCGTCGTGGTGGTTACGGCAACGGTGGTTTCTTCGGTGGAAACAACGGTGGCAGC
GGCCGGCCATTTAAATGTTTAAACGGCCACGCTGGCCCCCTATAGTGAGTCGTATTACAATTCACTGGCC
GTCGTTTTACAACGTCGTGACTGGGAAAACCCTGGCGTTACCCAACTTAATCGCCTTGCAGCACATCCCC
CTTTCGCCAGCTGGCGTAATAGCGAAGAGGCCCGCACCGATCGCCCTTCCCAACAGTTGCGCAGCCTGAA
TGGCGAATGG
[124 nt withheld, positions 3021-3144]
C
[91 nt withheld, positions 3146-3236]
A
[49 nt withheld, positions 3238-3286]
CCTTTGACGTTGGAGTCCACGTTCTTT
[37 nt withheld, positions 3314-3350]
ACCCTATCTCGGTCTATTCTTTTGATTTATAAGGGATTTTGCCGATTTCGGCCTATTGGTTAAAAAATGA
GCTGATTTAACAAAAATTTAACGCGAATTTTAACAAAATATTAACGCTTACAATTTCCTGATGCGGTATT
TTCTCCTTACGCATCTGTGCGGTATTTCACACCGCATAGGGTAATAACTGATATAATTAAATTGAAGCTC
TAATTTGTGAGTTTAGTATTAGGATCTCTACCCTTGGCGAAAAGTCCTCTGCCAACAATGATGATATCTG
ATCCACCACTTACAACTTCGTCGAGGGTTCTGTACTGCTGACCCAATATGCGTATATATACCAATCTAAG
TCTGTGCTCCTTCCTTCGTTCTTCCTTCTGTTCGGAGATTACCGAATCAAAAAAATTTCAAGGAAACCGA
AATCAAAAAAAAGAATAAAAAAAAAATGATGAATTGAAAAGGTGGTATGGTGCACTCTCAGTACAATCTG
CTCTGATGCCGCATAGTTAAGCCAGCCCCGACACCCGCCAACACCCGCTGACGCGCCCTGACGGGCTTGT
CTGCTCCCGGCATCCGCTTACAGACAAGCTGTGACCGTCTCCGGGAGCTGCATGTGTCAGAGGTTTTCAC
CGTCATCACCGAAACGCGCGAGACGAAAGGGCCTCGTGATACGCCTATTTTTATAGGTTAATGTCATGAT
AATAATGGTTTCTTAGACGTCACGCGCCGAGGACGTCAGGTGGCACTTTTCGGGGAAATGTGCGCGGAAC
CCCTATTTGTTTATTTTTCTAAATACATTCAAATATGTATCCGCTCATGAGACAATAACCCTGATAAATG
CTTCAATAATATTGAAAAAGGAAGAGTATGAGTATTCAACATTTCCGTGTCGCCCTTATTCCCTTTTTTG
CGGCATTTTGCCTTCCTGTTTTTGCTCACCCAGAAACGCTGGTGAAAGTAAAAGATGCTGAAGATCAGTT
GGGTGCACGAGTGGGTTACATCGAACTGGATCTCAACAGCGGTAAGATCCTTGAGAGTTTTCGCCCCGAA
GAACGTTTTCCAATGATGAGCACTTTTAAAGTTCTGCTATGTGGCGCGGTATTATCCCGTATTGACGCCG
GGCAAGAGCAACTCGGTCGCCGCATACACTATTCTCAGAATGACTTGGTTGAGTACTCACCAGTCACAGA
AAAGCATCTTACGGATGGCATGACAGTAAGAGAATTATGCAGTGCTGCCATAACCATGAGTGATAACACT
GCGGCCAACTTACTTCTGACAACGATCGGAGGACCGAAGGAGCTAACCGCTTTTTTGCACAACATGGGGG
ATCATGTAACTCGCCTTGATCGTTGGGAACCGGAGCTGAATGAAGCCATACCAAACGACGAGCGTGACAC
CACGATGCCTGTAGCAATGGCAACAACGTTGCGCAAACTATTAACTGGCGAACTACTTACTCTAGCTTCC
CGGCAACAATTAATAGACTGGATGGAGGCGGATAAAGTTGCAGGACCACTTCTGCGCTCGGCCCTTCCGG
CTGGCTGGTTTATTGCTGATAAATCTGGAGCCGGTGAGCGTGGGTCTCGCGGTATCATTGCAGCACTGGG
GCCAGATGGTAAGCCCTCCCGTATCGTAGTTATCTACACGACGGGGAGTCAGGCAACTATGGATGAACGA
AATAGACAGATCGCTGAGATAGGTGCCTCACTGATTAAGCATTGGTAACTGTCAGACCAAGTTTACTCAT
ATATACTTTAGATTGATTTAAAACTTCATTTTTAATTTAAAAGGATCTAGGTGAAGATCCTTTTTGATAA
TCTCATGACCAAAATCCCTTAACGTGAGTTTTCGTTCCACTGAGCGTCAGACCCCGTAGAAAAGATCAAA
GGATCTTCTTGAGATCCTTTTTTTCTGCGCGTAATCTGCTGCTTGCAAACAAAAAAACCACCGCTACCAG
CGGTGGTTTGTTTGCCGGATCAAGAGCTACCAACTCTTTTTCCGAAGGTAACTGGCTTCAGCAGAGCGCA
GATACCAAATACTGTTCTTCTAGTGTAGCCGTAGTTAGGCCACCACTTCAAGAACTCTGTAGCACCGCCT
ACATACCTCGCTCTGCTAATCCTGTTACCAGTGGCTGCTGCCAGTGGCGATAAGTCGTGTCTTACCGGGT
TGGACTCAAGACGATAGTTACCGGATAAGGCGCAGCGGTCGGGCTGAACGGGGGGTTCGTGCACACAGCC
CAGCTTGGAGCGAACGACCTACACCGAACTGAGATACCTACAGCGTGAGCTATGAGAAAGCGCCACGCTT
CCCGAAGGGAGAAAGGCGGACAGGTATCCGGTAAGCGGCAGGGTCGGAACAGGAGAGCGCACGAGGGAGC
TTCCAGGGGGAAACGCCTGGTATCTTTATAGTCCTGTCGGGTTTCGCCACCTCTGACTTGAGCGTCGATT
TTTGTGATGCTCGTCAGGGGGGCGGAGCCTATGGAAAAACGCCAGCAACGCGGCCTTTTTACGGTTCCTG
GCCTTTTGCTGGCCTTTTGCTCACATGTTCTTTCCTGCGTTATCCCCTGATTCTGTGGATAACCGTATTA
CCGCCTTTGAGTGAGCTGATACCGCTCGCCGCAGCCGAACGACCGAGCGCAGCGAGTCAGTGAGCGAGGA
AGCGGAAGAGCGCCCAATACGCAAACCGCCTCTCCCCGCGCGTTGGCCGATTCATTAATGCAGCTGGCAC
GACAGGTTTCCCGACTGGAAAGCGGGCAGTGAGCGCAACGCAATTAATGTGAGTTAGCTCACTCATTAGG
CACCCCAGGCTTTACACTTTATGCTTCCGGCTCGTATGTTGTGTGGAATTGTGAGCGGATAACAATTTCA
CACAGGAAACAGCTATGACCATGATTACGCCAAGCTCGGAATTAACCCTCACTAAAGGGAACAAAAGCTG
GGCCGGCCATTTAAATGTTTAAACGGCCACGCTGGCCGCTGCACGGTCCTGTTCCCTAGCATGTACGTGA
GCGTATTTCCTTTTAAACCACGACGCTTTGTCTTCATTCAACGTTTCCCATTGTTTTTTTCTACTATTGC
TTTGCTGTGGGAAAAACTTATCGAAAGATGACGACTTTTTCTTAATTCTCGTTTTAAGAGCTTGGTGAGC
GCTAGGAGTCACTGCCAGGTATCGTTTGAACACGGCATTAGTCAGGGAAGTCATAACACAGTCCTTTCCC
GCAATTTTCTTTTTCTATTACTCTTGGCCTCCTCTAGTACACTCTATATTTTTTTATGCCTCGGTAATGA
TTTTCATTTTTTTTTTTCCACCTAGCGGATGACTCTTTTTTTTTCTTAGCGATTGGCATTATCACATAAT
GAATTATACATTATATAAAGTAATGTGATTTCTTCGAAGAATATACTAAAAAATGAGCAGGCAAGATAAA
CGAAGGCAAAGAGGCTCTATATGTATATAAAGCTGCGGATGCCTTCTGATTTAATCTAGTTCTAGTTTAC
TTCAGGTTTACTTAAAGTTGAGATAATTGAAGCAAAGAGAAGCATCGAGCAAAGGATGGCGTTTGTTAAG
AGGGTTACGCAGGAGACGAATATACAGCTGGCGCTGGATCTTGACGGTGGGTCTGTTTCTGTACGGGAGA
GCATACTGGGCAAGGAATATGCTAGTGGTGATGGGCAGACCATCCATGTGCACACTGGAGTTGGGTTTTT
GGACCACATGTTGACTGCGCTGGCGAAGCATGGCGGGTGGTCTCTGATCCTGGAGTGTATAGGGGACTTG
CACATCGATGACCACCACACTGTTGAGGACTGTGGGATTGCGCTGGGCCAAGCGTTCAAGGAGGCGCTTG
GCTCCGTGCGTGGTATCAAGAGGTTCGGGCATGGGTTTGCACCACTGGACGAGGCGCTGAGCCGCGCTGT
GGTTGACTTCTCCAATAGGCCTTTCGCCGTGGTGGAGCTGGGCCTGAAGCGAGAACGCATAGGCCAGCTA
TCCACAGAGATGATCCCGCACTTCTTGGAGAGTTTCGCCACTGAGGCGCGTATCACCATGCATGTGGACT
GTCTGCGGGGCACCAACGACCACCACCGCTCCGAATCAGCTTTCAAGGCGCTCGCCATCGCCATCAGAGA
GGCAAGAACACCTACGGGTCGCGATGACGTTCCATCCACTAAGGGTGTCCTAGCATAGAACACAGCCCAC
AGCTACCACCATCAACAATATTTATATAGATAACGTACACATAGAAATCACACAAACAGAGTATTTATTC
TTAACTACATGAACTACCATCAGACCGTCTGGGCCACTATATAATGTGCTATTCATAAACGTGATCACTC
TACGTAGCAGGCGACCCCAGGTGAAAATTTTTCAGCGAGCTGCCAGATTGTCAGGTGAAAAACTGAAAAA
AACTTCTGGGCGATGAGCTTGTGGCGGGAAATTAAGTATATAAAGCAGTTAGTTTCTTCTGCTTCTTGTG
GTTCTGGGTATTCTTGTAATATTTGGAATAATAGAAAACCAAGACTACTGCCTTTCTTTTCATATTATAG
AGGAAGAAATACGCACGAACACGATATAGAGGTAAATTTTTTGCAAAAAGATACCAAACTATAAAAGAAA
TAGAAGACTAAACTACAAAAAATAAAGAAAGTAATACATATATCCAATATGACTGAGTTAGCAGAGCAAG
TTTCCATGCCTGAAGGGCAACAAAGACGTGGTGGTTACGTTCCACCTCACATCCGTAACGGTGGTGGCAG
AAGAGGCGATTCTGCTCCTCGTGGTGGTTTCAACAACGGTGGCGGCCGTGGTGGTTTCTTCAGAAACAAC
GGTGACCGTGGTGGATTCGGCTTTGGGTACCTCCGGATATGTTGGCGCGCCTTAATTTATTCGCCGGCGA
TAAGAGCGACCTCATGCTATACCTGAGAAAGCAACCTGACCTACAGGAAAGAGTTACTCAAGAATAAGAA
TTTTCGTTTTAAAACCTAAGAGTCACTTTAAAATTTGTATACACTTATTTTTTTTATAACTTATTTAATA
ATAAAAATCATAAATCATAAGAAATTCGCTGATCATTACTCGAGTTTGTATAGTTCATCCATGCCATGTG
TAATCCCAGCAGCTGTTACAAACTCAAGAAGGACCATGTGGTCTCTCTTTTCGTTGGGATCTTTCGAAAG
GGCAGATTGTGTGGACAGGTAATGGTTGTCTGGTAAAAGGACAGGGCCATCGCCAATTGGAGTATTTTGT
TGATAATGGTCTGCTAGTTGAACGCTTCCATCTTCAATGTTGTGTCTAATTTTGAAGTTAACTTTGATTC
CATTCTTTTGTTTGTCTGCCATGATGTATACATTGTGTGAGTTATAGTTGTATTCCAATTTGTGTCCAAG
AATGTTTCCATCTTCTTTAAAATCAATACCTTTTAACTCGATTCTATTAACAAGGGTATCACCTTCAAAC
TTGACTTCAGCACGTGTCTTGTAGTTCCCGTCATCTTTGAAAAATATAGTTCTTTCCTGTACATAACCTT
CGGGCATGGCACTCTTGAAAAAGTCATGCCGTTTCATATGATCTGGGTATCTTGAAAAGCATTGAACACC
ATAAGTGAAAGTAGTGACAAGTGTTGGCCATGGAACAGGTAGTTTTCCAGTAGTGCAAATAAATTTAAGG
GTAAGTTTTCCGTATGTTGCATCACCTTCACCCTCTCCACTGACAGAAAATTTGTGCCCATTAACATCAC
CATCTAATTCAACAAGAATTGGGACAACTCCAGTGAAAAGTTCTTCTCCTTTGTCGACGCTAGCCATGAT
TTTAGCGGCCGCTATAGTTTTTTCTCCTTGACGTTAAAGTATAGAGGTATATTAACAATTTTTTGTTGAT
ACTTTTATGACATTTGAATAAGAAGTAATACAAACCGAAAATGTTGAAAGTATTAGTTAAAGTGGTTATG
CAGCTTTTGCATTTATATATCTGTTAATAGATCAAAAATCATCGCTTCGCTGATTAATTACCCCAGAAAT
AAGGCTAAAAAACTAATCGCATTATTATCCTATGGTTGTTAATTTGATTCGTTGATTTGAAGGTTTGTGG
GGCCAGGTTACTGCCAATTTTTCCTCTTCATAACCATAAAAGCTAGTATTGTAGAATCTTTATTGTTCGG
AGCAGTGCGGCGCGAGGCACATCTGCGTTTCAGGAACGCGACCGGTGAAGACCAGGACGCACGGAGGAGA
GTCTTCCGTCGGAGGGCTGTCGCCCGCTCGGCGGCTTCTAATCCGCCCGGCGATAAATATGATACACGGT
CCAATGGATAAACATTTTTTATCAACACTATGATATATAAATATAATAGTTTTTCGTATATATATTCCTT
TTTTTGGTCAATTTTTGAAATTTTCGTAGAAAAGGGAGAGACAAAACACATTATATCAATGAAAACGTAC
AAAAAGTAGATAAAGTCAGTGCTTAAACACGTCTTTTCCTTAAAAATACTTTATTATTTTTATTTTATTG
AGAGGGTGGTTTAAAAATAGAAATAGAGAGAGAGGTACATACATAAACATACGCGCACAAAAGCAGAGAT
GATCATTACTCGAGCTCTTTTTTTGGGTTTGGTGGGGTATCTTCATCATCGAATAGATAGTTATATACAT
CATCCATTGTAGTGGTATTAAACATCCCTGTAGTGATTCCAAACGCGTTATACGCAGTTTGGTCCGTCCA
ACCAGGTGACAGTGGTTTTGAATTATTACCATCATCAATTTTACTAGCCGTGATTTCATTATTCATGAAG
TTATCATGAACGTTAGAGGAGGCAATTGGTTGTGAAAGCGCTTGAGAATTTGTTTGAGTTGTTATGAGGT
TCGGACCGTTGCTACTGTTAGTGAAAGTGAAGGACAATGAGCTATCAGCAATATTCCCACTTTGATTAAA
ATTGGCGCCACCAAACAAAGCAGACGGGGTCAGTGGCACTAATGATTGCAGCTGTTGCTGTTGCCCTAGA
AAAGGCGTGACTGAGCGATGCGAAGGTGTGCTTCTTGGTATTGTCACTGGAGAGTTACGAGAGGGTGGAC
GGTTAGATAACAGCTTGACTAGATCACTGAAACTTGCTCCTGATTTCAATGGCACAGGTGAAGGCCCTAC
TGAGCCAGGAGAAACATATTTAACACTGATATTGTTGACATTTTCCTCCGGAAGAGTAGGGTATTGGGCG
ATAGTTGCAGAACCGACAATATTTTTAATGGCGCTACCATTACTATTGTTATAACTGATATGCGGTAATG
GGATTGCACACTGTGATAACAGAAACGGCGCACATACCTCTTCCAGTACTTGAATGTATTTTTCACAAGT
CTGGATTTTAAAAGTGGCCAGTTTTTTTAATAGCATCAGAACAGTGTTAATTTGTTGTAATAATTGTGCG
GTCTCGTTATTCTCAGCATTCGATTTTGAGTTTGAGAGTAGAGTCTTTATGGGTACTAGGACTGCATTGA
ACAAGTAATAAGAACAATTCCAGGCAAAATATGGGGTGACATTATGATTGTCCATATAGCTACTTACAGA
CATAACAGTTCTTTGTGCTGCATCGCTTAACATGATGGAGCATCGTTTAACTTCATAACTTTGATGATCA
TTTTGATCCTGTTCTAGTTGTGACTTTTTCTGGGTAAAATTAGTGAAAAAATCTCTTAATACATAAATGA
TAAGAGACAACTGTTTCCACTTCAGTTCGAATCTTGTAAAGGATAGCCAAGGGTGTTCCTTCAACAAATT
GGTTAGAGCGGTGGTGGAAATATCCATTTGTAAAAACTTTGGTGCCTGTCTCGAAACCTCCTCAATCTCA
TTACAAATCATCAAGCATTTTTTTGCACATATAGGACTTTTTTCTGCAGTTACTGTTTTGTCTAGTTCAT
AGATTTTTGTGAAAACTTGTAAGAGCCTTGCTGTTTCAATGATGCCATGATATATGGTGGGACCTGTTGT
GGTACGCTGCACATCGTCGACAGAAGAAGGGAAGGAGATTGTATTCTGAGAAAGCTGGATGGATCGACCA
TAAAGCAGGGACAATTGGATCTCCCAAGAGTAGACAGACCACCAAATTCGGCGTCTTTGTTCCAGAATGC
TGCTATCACTGAAGGACGAGGGGAGGTCCCTATTCAAGCCCAATGATATGGCCATTCTTATGGAAAAGCT
GTGAAAATTATAGCTAGTATTTGTTTTCTGCCTCCACTGTGTATATCGCGACAGAAGATGTAGGGCTGTC
ACCAAAATTATGGAACCTGACTCGAAGACCTTGCTCGTCAAATGAGATTTAGCATTTTGATAGTAAAAAA
CATCTATATCAGTAGATTCCCCCTCTATACACCAGGCTCCAATGGCTAATATGCAGTTAAAAAGGATTTG
CCATTGATCCTTCGACGCGATTTCAATCTGGTTATTATACAACATCATTAGCGTCGGTGAGTGCACGATA
GGGCAGTAGGGGTGAAAATTATTGAGATAACTTTGAAGTAAACGGGATGTTGTGGATCTAGAAGCCAACG
TGTATCTATCCGTAATCATGGTCGGGAGCCTGTTAACGTTAGAGTTCGTGTAATTTTCCGGTTTAAAGCC
AATAGATCGAAGAATACATAAGAGAGAACCGTCGCCAAAGAACCCATTATTGTTGGGGTCCGTTTTCAGG
AAGGGCAAGCCATCCGACATGTCATCCTCTTCAGACCAATCAAATCCATGAAGAGCATCCCTGGGCATAA
AATCCAACGGAATTGTGGAGTTATCATGATGAGCTGCCGAGTCAATCGATACAGTCAACTGTCTTTGACC
TTTGTTACTACTCTCTTCCGATGATGATGTCGCACTTATTCTATGCTGTCTCAATGTTAGAGGCATATCA
GTCTCCACTGAAGCCAATCTATCTGTGACGGCATCTTTATTCACATTATCTTGTACAAATAATCCTGTTA
ACAATGCTTTTATATCCTGTAAAGAATCCATTTTCAAAATCATGTCAAGGTCTTCTCGAGGAAAAATCAG
TAGAAATAGCTGTTCCAGTCTTTCTAGCCTTGATTCCACTTCTGTCAGATGTGCCCTAGTCAGCGGAGAC
CTTTTGGTTTTGGGAGAGTAGCGACACTCCCAGTTGTTCTTCAGACACTTGGCGCACTTCGGTTTTTCTT
TGGAGCACTTGAGCTTTTTAAGTCGGCAAATATCGCATGCTTGTTCGATAG
